>Addgene plasmid #102417 | pVC-Ds-E1b:eGFP-Ds | depositor full sequence | sequence record 193550 | pVC-Ds-E1b:eGFP-Ds sequence 5338 bps
CACCTAAATTGTAAGCGTTAATATTTTGTTAAAATTCGCGTTAAATTTTTGTTAAATCAGCTCATTTTTT
AACCAATAGGCCGAAATCGGCAAAATCCCTTATAAATCAAAAGAATAGACCGAGATAGGGT
[37 nt withheld, positions 132-168]
AAAGAACGTGGACTCCAACGTCAAAGG
[49 nt withheld, positions 196-244]
T
[91 nt withheld, positions 246-336]
G
[124 nt withheld, positions 338-461]
CCCATTCGCCATTCAGGCTGCGCAACTGTTGGGAAGGGCGATCGGTGCGGGCCTCTTCGCTATTACGCCA
GCTGGCGAAAGGGGGATGTGCTGCAAGGCGATTAAGTTGGGTAACGCCAGGGTTTTCCCAGTCACGACGT
TGTAAAACGACGGCCAGCGCGCGTAATACGACTCACTATAGGGCGAATTGGGTACCCGACGCAGGGATGA
AAGTAGGATGGGAAAATCCCGTACCGACCGTTATCGTATAACCGATTTTGTTAGTTTTATCCCGATCGAT
TTCGAACCCGAGGTAAAAAACGAAAACGGAACGGAAACGGGATATACAAAACGGTAAACGGAAACGGAAA
CGGTAGAGCTAGTTTCCCGACCGTTTCACCGGGATCCCGTTTTTAATCGGGATGATCCCGTTTCGTTACC
GTATTTTCTAATTCGGGATGACTGCAACAGATCCCTCGACTCGAGTTTACGTACCGCTAGCAAGCTTGCG
GCGATATCGACTCTAGAGGGTATATAATGGATCCCATCGCGTCTCAGCCTCACTTTGAGCTCCTCCACAC
GAATTTCGACCGATCCTGAGAACTTCAGGGTGAGTTTGGGGACCCTTGATTGTTCTTTCTTTTTCGCTAT
TGTAAAATTCATGTTATATGGAGGGGGCAAAGTTTTCAGGGTGTTGTTTAGAATGGGAAGATGTCCCTTG
TATCACCATGGACCCTCATGATAATTTTGTTTCTTTCACTTTCTACTCTGTTGACAACCATTGTCTCCTC
TTATTTTCTTTTCATTTTCTGTAACTTTTTCGTTAAACTTTAGCTTGCATTTGTAACGAATTTTTAAATT
CACTTTTGTTTATTTGTCAGATTGTAAGTACTTTCTCTAATCACTTTTTTTTCAAGGCAATCAGGGTATA
TTATATTGTACTTCAGCACAGTTTTAGAGAACAATTGTTATAATTAAATGATAAGGTAGAATATTTCTGC
ATATAAATTCTGGCTGGCGTGGAAATATTCTTATTGGTAGAAACAACTACACCCTGGTCATCATCCTGCC
TTTCTCTTTATGGTTACAATGATATACACTGTTTGAGATGAGGATAAAATACTCTGAGTCCAAACCGGGC
CCCTCTGCTAACCATGTTCATGCCTTCTTCTCTTTCCTACAGCTCCTGGGCAACGTGCTGGTTGTTGTGC
TGTCTCATCATTTTGGCAAAGAATTCCTCGACGGATCCACCGGTCGCCACCATGGTGAGCAAGGGCGAGG
AGCTGTTCACCGGGGTGGTGCCCATCCTGGTCGAGCTGGACGGCGACGTAAACGGCCACAAGTTCAGCGT
GTCCGGCGAGGGCGAGGGCGATGCCACCTACGGCAAGCTGACCCTGAAGTTCATCTGCACCACCGGCAAG
CTGCCCGTGCCCTGGCCCACCCTCGTGACCACCCTGACCTACGGCGTGCAGTGCTTCAGCCGCTACCCCG
ACCACATGAAGCAGCACGACTTCTTCAAGTCCGCCATGCCCGAAGGCTACGTCCAGGAGCGCACCATCTT
CTTCAAGGACGACGGCAACTACAAGACCCGCGCCGAGGTGAAGTTCGAGGGCGACACCCTGGTGAACCGC
ATCGAGCTGAAGGGCATCGACTTCAAGGAGGACGGCAACATCCTGGGGCACAAGCTGGAGTACAACTACA
ACAGCCACAACGTCTATATCATGGCCGACAAGCAGAAGAACGGCATCAAGGTGAACTTCAAGATCCGCCA
CAACATCGAGGACGGCAGCGTGCAGCTCGCCGACCACTACCAGCAGAACACCCCCATCGGCGACGGCCCC
GTGCTGCTGCCCGACAACCACTACCTGAGCACCCAGTCCGCCCTGAGCAAAGACCCCAACGAGAAGCGCG
ATCACATGGTCCTGCTGGAGTTCGTGACCGCCGCCGGGATCACTCTCGGCATGGACGAGCTGTACAAGTA
AAGCGGCCGCGACTCTAGAATTCCAACTGAGCGCCGGTCGCTACCATTACCAACTTGTCTGGTGTCAAAA
ATAATAGGCCTACTAGTGATCCACCGGATCTAGATAACTGATCATAATCAGCCATACCACATTTGTAGAG
GTTTTACTTGCTTTAAAAAACCTCCCACACCTCCCCCTGAACCTGAAACATAAAATGAATGCAATTGTTG
TTGTTAACTTGTTTATTGCAGCTTATAATGGTTACAAATAAAGCAATAGCATCACAAATTTCACAAATAA
AGCATTTTTTTCACTGCATTCTAGTTGTGGTTTGTCCAAACTCATCAATGTAGAGTAGACTTATATGGCT
TCTTATGTTAGCCAAGAGCCCAAGACTTATCACTTATGTGCTACATTAAACTATGTGTGCTCCAGATTTA
TATGGATTTTATCTATGTTTAATTAAGACTTGTGTTTACAATTTTTTATATTTGTTTTTAAGTTTTGAAT
ATATGTTTTCATGTGTGATTTTACCGAACAAAAATACCGGTTCCCGTCCGATTTCGACTTTAACCCGACC
GGATCGTATCGGTTTTCGATTACCGTATTTATCCCGTTCGTTTTCGTTACCGGTATATCCCGTTTTCGTT
TCCGTCCCGCAAGTTAAATATGAAAATGAAAACGGTAGAGGTATTTTACCGACCGTTACCGACCGTTTTC
ATCCCTAGTCGGGGAGCTCCAGCTTTTGTTCCCTTTAGTGAGGGTTAATTTCGAGCTTGGCGTAATCATG
GTCATAGCTGTTTCCTGTGTGAAATTGTTATCCGCTCACAATTCCACACAACATACGAGCCGGAAGCATA
AAGTGTAAAGCCTGGGGTGCCTAATGAGTGAGCTAACTCACATTAATTGCGTTGCGCTCACTGCCCGCTT
TCCAGTCGGGAAACCTGTCGTGCCAGCTGCATTAATGAATCGGCCAACGCGCGGGGAGAGGCGGTTTGCG
TATTGGGCGCTCTTCCGCTTCCTCGCTCACTGACTCGCTGCGCTCGGTCGTTCGGCTGCGGCGAGCGGTA
TCAGCTCACTCAAAGGCGGTAATACGGTTATCCACAGAATCAGGGGATAACGCAGGAAAGAACATGTGAG
CAAAAGGCCAGCAAAAGGCCAGGAACCGTAAAAAGGCCGCGTTGCTGGCGTTTTTCCATAGGCTCCGCCC
CCCTGACGAGCATCACAAAAATCGACGCTCAAGTCAGAGGTGGCGAAACCCGACAGGACTATAAAGATAC
CAGGCGTTTCCCCCTGGAAGCTCCCTCGTGCGCTCTCCTGTTCCGACCCTGCCGCTTACCGGATACCTGT
CCGCCTTTCTCCCTTCGGGAAGCGTGGCGCTTTCTCATAGCTCACGCTGTAGGTATCTCAGTTCGGTGTA
GGTCGTTCGCTCCAAGCTGGGCTGTGTGCACGAACCCCCCGTTCAGCCCGACCGCTGCGCCTTATCCGGT
AACTATCGTCTTGAGTCCAACCCGGTAAGACACGACTTATCGCCACTGGCAGCAGCCACTGGTAACAGGA
TTAGCAGAGCGAGGTATGTAGGCGGTGCTACAGAGTTCTTGAAGTGGTGGCCTAACTACGGCTACACTAG
AAGGACAGTATTTGGTATCTGCGCTCTGCTGAAGCCAGTTACCTTCGGAAAAAGAGTTGGTAGCTCTTGA
TCCGGCAAACAAACCACCGCTGGTAGCGGTGGTTTTTTTGTTTGCAAGCAGCAGATTACGCGCAGAAAAA
AAGGATCTCAAGAAGATCCTTTGATCTTTTCTACGGGGTCTGACGCTCAGTGGAACGAAAACTCACGTTA
AGGGATTTTGGTCATGAGATTATCAAAAAGGATCTTCACCTAGATCCTTTTAAATTAAAAATGAAGTTTT
AAATCAATCTAAAGTATATATGAGTAAACTTGGTCTGACAGTTACCAATGCTTAATCAGTGAGGCACCTA
TCTCAGCGATCTGTCTATTTCGTTCATCCATAGTTGCCTGACTCCCCGTCGTGTAGATAACTACGATACG
GGAGGGCTTACCATCTGGCCCCAGTGCTGCAATGATACCGCGAGACCCACGCTCACCGGCTCCAGATTTA
TCAGCAATAAACCAGCCAGCCGGAAGGGCCGAGCGCAGAAGTGGTCCTGCAACTTTATCCGCCTCCATCC
AGTCTATTAATTGTTGCCGGGAAGCTAGAGTAAGTAGTTCGCCAGTTAATAGTTTGCGCAACGTTGTTGC
CATTGCTACAGGCATCGTGGTGTCACGCTCGTCGTTTGGTATGGCTTCATTCAGCTCCGGTTCCCAACGA
TCAAGGCGAGTTACATGATCCCCCATGTTGTGCAAAAAAGCGGTTAGCTCCTTCGGTCCTCCGATCGTTG
TCAGAAGTAAGTTGGCCGCAGTGTTATCACTCATGGTTATGGCAGCACTGCATAATTCTCTTACTGTCAT
GCCATCCGTAAGATGCTTTTCTGTGACTGGTGAGTACTCAACCAAGTCATTCTGAGAATAGTGTATGCGG
CGACCGAGTTGCTCTTGCCCGGCGTCAATACGGGATAATACCGCGCCACATAGCAGAACTTTAAAAGTGC
TCATCATTGGAAAACGTTCTTCGGGGCGAAAACTCTCAAGGATCTTACCGCTGTTGAGATCCAGTTCGAT
GTAACCCACTCGTGCACCCAACTGATCTTCAGCATCTTTTACTTTCACCAGCGTTTCTGGGTGAGCAAAA
ACAGGAAGGCAAAATGCCGCAAAAAAGGGAATAAGGGCGACACGGAAATGTTGAATACTCATACTCTTCC
TTTTTCAATATTATTGAAGCATTTATCAGGGTTATTGTCTCATGAGCGGATACATATTTGAATGTATTTA
GAAAAATAAACAAATAGGGGTTCCGCGCACATTTCCCCGAAAAGTGC
Features (pLannotate 1.2.2; 17 found; start..end, strand, type, name):
     33..461     -  rep_origin     f1 ori (sequence partly withheld): f1 bacteriophage origin of replication; arrow indicates direction of (+) strand synthesis
    466..618     -  CDS            lacZα (fragment): LacZα fragment of β-galactosidase; lacZ fragment
    625..643     +  promoter       T7 promoter: promoter for bacteriophage T7 RNA polymerase
    857..907     -  CDS            YAC9_MAIZE (fragment): Protein predicted: Swiss-Prot protein existence level 4. From Zea mays (Maize).
    965..982     +  promoter       minP (fragment): minimal TATA-box promoter with low basal activity
   1051..1623    +  intron         β-globin intron: intron from rabbit β-globin gene
   1703..2422    +  CDS            EGFP: the original enhanced GFP (Yang et al., 1996) mammalian codon-optimized
   2530..2614    +  CDS            large T antigen (fragment): large T antigen from SV40 (simian virus 40)
   2637..2718    +  polyA_signal   SV40 poly(A) signal: SV40 polyadenylation signal
   3153..3171    -  promoter       T3 promoter: promoter for bacteriophage T3 RNA polymerase
   3216..3232    -  protein_bind   lac operator: The lac repressor binds to the lac operator to inhibit transcription in E. coli. This inhibition can be relieved by adding lactose or isopropyl-β-D-thiogalactopyranoside (IPTG). lac repressor encoded by lacI
   3240..3270    -  promoter       lac promoter: promoter for the E. coli lac operon
   3285..3306    -  protein_bind   CAP binding site: CAP binding activates transcription in the presence of cAMP. E. coli catabolite activator protein
   3319..3411    -  CDS            lacI (fragment): lac repressor; lacI; The lac repressor binds to the lac operator to inhibit transcription in E. coli. This inhibition can be relieved by adding lactose or isopropyl-β-D-thiogalactopyranoside (IPTG).
   3594..4182    -  rep_origin     ori: high-copy-number ColE1/pMB1/pBR322/pUC origin of replication
   4353..5213    -  CDS            AmpR: β-lactamase; bla; confers resistance to ampicillin, carbenicillin, and related antibiotics
   5214..5318    -  promoter       AmpR promoter: bla
