>Addgene plasmid #102417 | pVC-Ds-E1b:eGFP-Ds | addgene full sequence | sequence record 197275 | Addgene NGS Result
ACCTAAATTGTAAGCGTTAATATTTTGTTAAAATTCGCGTTAAATTTTTGTTAAATCAGCTCATTTTTTA
ACCAATAGGCCGAAATCGGCAAAATCCCTTATAAATCAAAAGAATAGACCGAGATAGGGT
[37 nt withheld, positions 131-167]
AAAGAACGTGGACTCCAACGTCAAAGG
[49 nt withheld, positions 195-243]
T
[91 nt withheld, positions 245-335]
G
[124 nt withheld, positions 337-460]
CCCATTCGCCATTCAGGCTGCGCAACTGTTGGGAAGGGCGATCGGTGCGGGCCTCTTCGCTATTACGCCA
GCTGGCGAAAGGGGGATGTGCTGCAAGGCGATTAAGTTGGGTAACGCCAGGGTTTTCCCAGTCACGACGT
TGTAAAACGACGGCCAGTGAGCGCGCGTAATACGACTCACTATAGGGCGAATTGGGTACCCGACGCAGGG
ATGAAAGTAGGATGGGAAAATCCCGTACCGACCGTTATCGTATAACCGATTTTGTTAGTTTTATCCCGAT
CGATTTCGAACCCGAGGTAAAAAACGAAAACGGAACGGAAACGGGATATACAAAACGGTAAACGGAAACG
GAAACGGTAGAGCTAGTTTCCCGACCGTTTCACCGGGATCCCGTTTTTAATCGGGATGATCCCGTTTCGT
TACCGTATTTTCTAATTCGGGATGACTGCAACAGATCCCTCGACTCGAGTTTACGTACCGCTAGCAAGCT
TGCGGCGATATCGACTCTAGAGGGTATATAATGGATCCCATCGCGTCTCAGCCTCACTTTGAGCTCCTCC
ACACGAATTTCGACCGATCCTGAGAACTTCAGGGTGAGTTTGGGGACCCTTGATTGTTCTTTCTTTTTCG
CTATTGTAAAATTCATGTTATATGGAGGGGGCAAAGTTTTCAGGGTGTTGTTTAGAATGGGAAGATGTCC
CTTGTATCACCATGGACCCTCATGATAATTTTGTTTCTTTCACTTTCTACTCTGTTGACAACCATTGTCT
CCTCTTATTTTCTTTTCATTTTCTGTAACTTTTTCGTTAAACTTTAGCTTGCATTTGTAACGAATTTTTA
AATTCACTTTTGTTTATTTGTCAGATTGTAAGTACTTTCTCTAATCACTTTTTTTTCAAGGCAATCAGGG
TATATTATATTGTACTTCAGCACAGTTTTAGAGAACAATTGTTATAATTAAATGATAAGGTAGAATATTT
CTGCATATAAATTCTGGCTGGCGTGGAAATATTCTTATTGGTAGAAACAACTACACCCTGGTCATCATCC
TGCCTTTCTCTTTATGGTTACAATGATATACACTGTTTGAGATGAGGATAAAATACTCTGAGTCCAAACC
GGGCCCCTCTGCTAACCATGTTCATGCCTTCTTCTCTTTCCTACAGCTCCTGGGCAACGTGCTGGTTGTT
GTGCTGTCTCATCATTTTGGCAAAGAATTCCTCGACGGATCCACCGGTCGCCACCATGGTGAGCAAGGGC
GAGGAGCTGTTCACCGGGGTGGTGCCCATCCTGGTCGAGCTGGACGGCGACGTAAACGGCCACAAGTTCA
GCGTGTCCGGCGAGGGCGAGGGCGATGCCACCTACGGCAAGCTGACCCTGAAGTTCATCTGCACCACCGG
CAAGCTGCCCGTGCCCTGGCCCACCCTCGTGACCACCCTGACCTACGGCGTGCAGTGCTTCAGCCGCTAC
CCCGACCACATGAAGCAGCACGACTTCTTCAAGTCCGCCATGCCCGAAGGCTACGTCCAGGAGCGCACCA
TCTTCTTCAAGGACGACGGCAACTACAAGACCCGCGCCGAGGTGAAGTTCGAGGGCGACACCCTGGTGAA
CCGCATCGAGCTGAAGGGCATCGACTTCAAGGAGGACGGCAACATCCTGGGGCACAAGCTGGAGTACAAC
TACAACAGCCACAACGTCTATATCATGGCCGACAAGCAGAAGAACGGCATCAAGGTGAACTTCAAGATCC
GCCACAACATCGAGGACGGCAGCGTGCAGCTCGCCGACCACTACCAGCAGAACACCCCCATCGGCGACGG
CCCCGTGCTGCTGCCCGACAACCACTACCTGAGCACCCAGTCCGCCCTGAGCAAAGACCCCAACGAGAAG
CGCGATCACATGGTCCTGCTGGAGTTCGTGACCGCCGCCGGGATCACTCTCGGCATGGACGAGCTGTACA
AGTAAAGCGGCCGCGACTCTAGAATTCCAACTGAGCGCCGGTCGCTACCATTACCAACTTGTCTGGTGTC
AAAAATAATAGGCCTACTAGTACCGGATCTAGATAACTGATCATAATCAGCCATACCACATTTGTAGAGG
TTTTACTTGCTTTAAAAAACCTCCCACACCTCCCCCTGAACCTGAAACATAAAATGAATGCAATTGTTGT
TGTTAACTTGTTTATTGCAGCTTATAATGGTTACAAATAAAGCAATAGCATCACAAATTTCACAAATAAA
GCATTTTTTTCACTGCATTCTAGTTGTGGTTTGTCCAAACTCATCAATGTAGAGTAGACTTATATGGCTT
CTTATGTTAGCCAAGAGCCCAAGACTTATCACTTATGTGCTACATTAAACTATGTGTGCTCCAGATTTAT
ATGGATTTTATCTATGTTTAATTAAGACTTGTGTTTACAATTTTTTATATTTGTTTTTAAGTTTTGAATA
TATGTTTTCATGTGTGATTTTACCGAACAAAAATACCGGTTCCCGTCCGATTTCGACTTTAACCCGACCG
GATCGTATCGGTTTTCGATTACCGTATTTATCCCGTTCGTTTTCGTTACCGGTATATCCCGTTTTCGTTT
CCGTCCCGCAAGTTAAATATGAAAATGAAAACGGTAGAGGTATTTTACCGACCGTTACCGACCGTTTTCA
TCCCTAGTCGGGGAGCTCCAGCTTTTGTTCCCTTTAGTGAGGGTTAATTGCGCGCTTGGCGTAATCATGG
TCATAGCTGTTTCCTGTGTGAAATTGTTATCCGCTCACAATTCCACACAACATACGAGCCGGAAGCATAA
AGTGTAAAGCCTGGGGTGCCTAATGAGTGAGCTAACTCACATTAATTGCGTTGCGCTCACTGCCCGCTTT
CCAGTCGGGAAACCTGTCGTGCCAGCTGCATTAATGAATCGGCCAACGCGCGGGGAGAGGCGGTTTGCGT
ATTGGGCGCTCTTCCGCTTCCTCGCTCACTGACTCGCTGCGCTCGGTCGTTCGGCTGCGGCGAGCGGTAT
CAGCTCACTCAAAGGCGGTAATACGGTTATCCACAGAATCAGGGGATAACGCAGGAAAGAACATGTGAGC
AAAAGGCCAGCAAAAGGCCAGGAACCGTAAAAAGGCCGCGTTGCTGGCGTTTTTCCATAGGCTCCGCCCC
CCTGACGAGCATCACAAAAATCGACGCTCAAGTCAGAGGTGGCGAAACCCGACAGGACTATAAAGATACC
AGGCGTTTCCCCCTGGAAGCTCCCTCGTGCGCTCTCCTGTTCCGACCCTGCCGCTTACCGGATACCTGTC
CGCCTTTCTCCCTTCGGGAAGCGTGGCGCTTTCTCATAGCTCACGCTGTAGGTATCTCAGTTCGGTGTAG
GTCGTTCGCTCCAAGCTGGGCTGTGTGCACGAACCCCCCGTTCAGCCCGACCGCTGCGCCTTATCCGGTA
ACTATCGTCTTGAGTCCAACCCGGTAAGACACGACTTATCGCCACTGGCAGCAGCCACTGGTAACAGGAT
TAGCAGAGCGAGGTATGTAGGCGGTGCTACAGAGTTCTTGAAGTGGTGGCCTAACTACGGCTACACTAGA
AGAACAGTATTTGGTATCTGCGCTCTGCTGAAGCCAGTTACCTTCGGAAAAAGAGTTGGTAGCTCTTGAT
CCGGCAAACAAACCACCGCTGGTAGCGGTGGTTTTTTTGTTTGCAAGCAGCAGATTACGCGCAGAAAAAA
AGGATCTCAAGAAGATCCTTTGATCTTTTCTACGGGGTCTGACGCTCAGTGGAACGAAAACTCACGTTAA
GGGATTTTGGTCATGAGATTATCAAAAAGGATCTTCACCTAGATCCTTTTAAATTAAAAATGAAGTTTTA
AATCAATCTAAAGTATATATGAGTAAACTTGGTCTGACAGTTACCAATGCTTAATCAGTGAGGCACCTAT
CTCAGCGATCTGTCTATTTCGTTCATCCATAGTTGCCTGACTCCCCGTCGTGTAGATAACTACGATACGG
GAGGGCTTACCATCTGGCCCCAGTGCTGCAATGATACCGCGAGACCCACGCTCACCGGCTCCAGATTTAT
CAGCAATAAACCAGCCAGCCGGAAGGGCCGAGCGCAGAAGTGGTCCTGCAACTTTATCCGCCTCCATCCA
GTCTATTAATTGTTGCCGGGAAGCTAGAGTAAGTAGTTCGCCAGTTAATAGTTTGCGCAACGTTGTTGCC
ATTGCTACAGGCATCGTGGTGTCACGCTCGTCGTTTGGTATGGCTTCATTCAGCTCCGGTTCCCAACGAT
CAAGGCGAGTTACATGATCCCCCATGTTGTGCAAAAAAGCGGTTAGCTCCTTCGGTCCTCCGATCGTTGT
CAGAAGTAAGTTGGCCGCAGTGTTATCACTCATGGTTATGGCAGCACTGCATAATTCTCTTACTGTCATG
CCATCCGTAAGATGCTTTTCTGTGACTGGTGAGTACTCAACCAAGTCATTCTGAGAATAGTGTATGCGGC
GACCGAGTTGCTCTTGCCCGGCGTCAATACGGGATAATACCGCGCCACATAGCAGAACTTTAAAAGTGCT
CATCATTGGAAAACGTTCTTCGGGGCGAAAACTCTCAAGGATCTTACCGCTGTTGAGATCCAGTTCGATG
TAACCCACTCGTGCACCCAACTGATCTTCAGCATCTTTTACTTTCACCAGCGTTTCTGGGTGAGCAAAAA
CAGGAAGGCAAAATGCCGCAAAAAAGGGAATAAGGGCGACACGGAAATGTTGAATACTCATACTCTTCCT
TTTTCAATATTATTGAAGCATTTATCAGGGTTATTGTCTCATGAGCGGATACATATTTGAATGTATTTAG
AAAAATAAACAAATAGGGGTTCCGCGCACATTTCCCCGAAAAGTGCC
Features (pLannotate 1.2.2; 17 found; start..end, strand, type, name):
     32..460     -  rep_origin     f1 ori (sequence partly withheld): f1 bacteriophage origin of replication; arrow indicates direction of (+) strand synthesis
    465..620     -  CDS            lacZα (fragment): LacZα fragment of β-galactosidase; lacZ fragment
    628..646     +  promoter       T7 promoter: promoter for bacteriophage T7 RNA polymerase
    860..910     -  CDS            YAC9_MAIZE (fragment): Protein predicted: Swiss-Prot protein existence level 4. From Zea mays (Maize).
    968..985     +  promoter       minP (fragment): minimal TATA-box promoter with low basal activity
   1054..1626    +  intron         β-globin intron: intron from rabbit β-globin gene
   1706..2425    +  CDS            EGFP: the original enhanced GFP (Yang et al., 1996) mammalian codon-optimized
   2528..2612    +  CDS            large T antigen (fragment): large T antigen from SV40 (simian virus 40)
   2635..2716    +  polyA_signal   SV40 poly(A) signal: SV40 polyadenylation signal
   3151..3169    -  promoter       T3 promoter: promoter for bacteriophage T3 RNA polymerase
   3214..3230    -  protein_bind   lac operator: The lac repressor binds to the lac operator to inhibit transcription in E. coli. This inhibition can be relieved by adding lactose or isopropyl-β-D-thiogalactopyranoside (IPTG). lac repressor encoded by lacI
   3238..3268    -  promoter       lac promoter: promoter for the E. coli lac operon
   3283..3304    -  protein_bind   CAP binding site: CAP binding activates transcription in the presence of cAMP. E. coli catabolite activator protein
   3317..3409    -  CDS            lacI (fragment): lac repressor; lacI; The lac repressor binds to the lac operator to inhibit transcription in E. coli. This inhibition can be relieved by adding lactose or isopropyl-β-D-thiogalactopyranoside (IPTG).
   3592..4180    -  rep_origin     ori: high-copy-number ColE1/pMB1/pBR322/pUC origin of replication
   4351..5211    -  CDS            AmpR: β-lactamase; bla; confers resistance to ampicillin, carbenicillin, and related antibiotics
   5212..5316    -  promoter       AmpR promoter: bla
