[The description below was written by a language model from this plasmid's Addgene catalogue record and pLannotate feature annotations shown in this document.]
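Description:
pVC-Ds-E1b:eGFP-Ds is a roughly 5.3 kb enhancer-reporter plasmid for zebrafish transgenesis, built around the maize Ac/Ds transposon system. The backbone is recorded as unknown and the vector type is catalogued as bacterial expression. The annotated elements nonetheless resemble a general cloning phagemid: a high-copy ColE1/pUC-type origin, an f1 origin, an ampicillin resistance gene with its own promoter, and lacZα/lac promoter remnants with T7 and T3 promoters on either side of the insert region. In practice E. coli serves only for propagation under ampicillin selection, and the payload is meant to act in fish.

The payload is a 1.5 kb E1b:eGFP cassette. A minimal E1b promoter (detected as a minimal TATA-box promoter fragment) is followed by a rabbit β-globin intron, the EGFP coding sequence and an SV40 polyadenylation signal. A minimal promoter has low basal activity, so GFP expression should depend on a candidate enhancer placed next to it, which lets tissue-specific enhancer activity be read out as fluorescence in embryos. The record does not specify the cloning site for test elements.

The name indicates that Ds transposon ends flank the cassette. The annotation tool does not label these ends as such, but a short maize-derived fragment upstream of the promoter is consistent with Ds sequence. Ds ends would allow Ac transposase supplied in trans to integrate the reporter into the genome. The depositor and sequencing-derived records differ by a single nucleotide in length and carry the same features.
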