Addgene plasmid #102417: pVC-Ds-E1b:eGFP-Ds
Purpose: Fluorescent vector for screening enhancer elements in zebrafish
Depositing lab: Tatjana Sauka-Spengler. Depositing organization: University of Oxford. Publication: Ac/Ds transposition for CRISPR/dCas9-SID4x epigenome modulation in zebrafish. Chong-Morrison V, Mayes S, Simoes FC, Senanayake U, Carroll DS, Riley PR, Wilson SW, Sauka-Spengler T. Biol Open. 2023 Jun 15;12(6):bio059995. doi: 10.1242/bio.059995. Epub 2023 Jun 27. PubMed 37367831.
Backbone
  Vector backbone: Unknown
  Backbone size w/o insert (bp): 3873
  Total vector size (bp): 5338
  Vector type: Bacterial Expression
Growth in bacteria
  Bacterial resistance: Ampicillin, 100 μg/mL
  Growth temperature: 37°C
  Growth strain: DH5alpha
  Copy number: High Copy
Gene/Insert
  Gene/Insert name: E1b:eGFP
  Species: D. rerio (zebrafish)
  Insert size (bp): 1465
  Promoter: Zebrafish E1b minimal promoter
  Cloning method: Gibson Cloning
  Sequencing primers: 5′ ATCCCGTACCGACCGTTATC; 3′ GGTAATGGTAGCGACCGGC
Resource information
  A portion of this plasmid was derived from a plasmid made by: Plasmid #37846 (N. Ahituv) and parts of plasmid obtained directly from the authors listed, via MTA dated 27th August 2012.
Terms and licenses: Academic/Nonprofit Terms; Industry Terms: Not Available to Industry
Depositor comments: A. Emelyanov and S. Parinov. Mifepristone-inducible LexPR system to drive and control gene expression in transgenic zebrafish. Developmental Biology, 320(1):113– 121, 2008. ISSN 00121606. doi: 10.1016/j.ydbio.2008.04.042. A. Emelyanov, Y. Gao, N. I. Naqvi, and S. Parinov. Trans-kingdom transposition of the maize Dissociation element. Genetics, 174(3):1095–1104, 2006. ISSN 00166731. doi: 10.1534/genetics.106.061184. Please visit https://www.biorxiv.org/content/10.1101/450684v2 for bioRxiv preprint.
How to cite: pVC-Ds-E1b:eGFP-Ds was a gift from Tatjana Sauka-Spengler (Addgene plasmid # 102417 ; http://n2t.net/addgene:102417 ; RRID:Addgene_102417)
